Addgene plasmid #232109: pLV EF1alpha INTS4 IRES Cherry
Purpose: Lentiviral expression of human INTS4
Depositing lab: Tom Misteli. Depositing organization: National Cancer Institute (NCI). Publication: Identification of molecular determinants of gene-specific bursting patterns by high-throughput imaging screens. Sood V, Holewinski R, Andresson T, Larson DR, Misteli T. Mol Cell. 2025 Mar 6;85(5):913-928.e8. doi: 10.1016/j.molcel.2025.01.022. Epub 2025 Feb 19. PubMed 39978338.
Backbone
  Vector backbone: pLV EF1alpha MCS IRES Cherry
  Vector type: Mammalian Expression, Lentiviral
Growth in bacteria
  Bacterial resistance: Ampicillin, 100 μg/mL
  Growth temperature: 37°C
  Growth strain: NEB Stable
  Copy number: Unknown
Gene/Insert
  Gene/Insert name: INTS4
  Species: H. sapiens (human)
  Insert size (bp): 2886
  Mutation: Wild Type
  Entrez Gene: INTS4 (a.k.a. INT4, MST093)
  Promoter: EF 1alpha
  Tag / fusion protein: IRES CHERRY (C terminal on backbone)
  Cloning method: Restriction Enzyme; 5′ cloning site XbaI (not destroyed); 3′ cloning site NotI (not destroyed)
  Sequencing primers: 5′ ATGGCGGCGCACCTTAAGAAGCGGGTTTATGAGGAATTCACG
Terms and licenses: Academic/Nonprofit Terms; Industry Terms: Not Available to Industry
Depositor comments: Please visit https://doi.org/10.1101/2024.06.08.597999 for bioRxiv preprint.
How to cite: pLV EF1alpha INTS4 IRES Cherry was a gift from Tom Misteli (Addgene plasmid # 232109 ; http://n2t.net/addgene:232109 ; RRID:Addgene_232109)
