[The description below was written by a language model from this plasmid's Addgene catalogue record and pLannotate feature annotations shown in this document.]
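Description:
pLV EF1alpha INTS4 IRES Cherry is an HIV-1-based lentiviral transfer plasmid of about 11.8 kb for expressing wild-type human INTS4 in mammalian cells, built on the pLV EF1alpha MCS IRES Cherry backbone. It is propagated in E. coli through a high-copy ColE1/pUC-type origin and selected with ampicillin via the β-lactamase gene. The backbone also carries remnants of the lac promoter/operator region and an SV40 polyadenylation signal outside the viral cassette.

The viral portion is bounded by two LTR elements, both annotated as truncated HIV-1 LTRs, each preceded by nef-derived sequence. The annotation alone does not establish whether the 3′ LTR is of the self-inactivating type. Between them lie the Ψ packaging signal with a gag fragment, the Rev response element for Rev-dependent nuclear export of the genomic RNA, and the cPPT/CTS, which aids nuclear import of the reverse-transcribed genome. Because the plasmid encodes no functional viral structural or enzymatic proteins, these must be supplied in trans to make particles.

Expression is driven by the human EF-1α promoter with parts of its first intron. The INTS4 coding sequence (roughly 2.9 kb), cloned between XbaI and NotI, encodes a subunit of the Integrator complex, which associates with RNA polymerase II and acts in snRNA transcription and 3′ processing. Downstream, an EMCV IRES directs translation of mCherry from the same transcript, so red fluorescence marks transduced cells without fusing a tag to INTS4. A WPRE then enhances transcript stability and expression. The construct comes from a study of the molecular determinants of gene-specific transcriptional bursting.
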