Features (pLannotate 1.2.2; 24 found; start..end, strand, type, name):
    377..634     +  LTR            5' LTR (truncated): truncated 5' long terminal repeat (LTR) from HIV-1
    681..806     +  misc_feature   HIV-1 Ψ: packaging signal of human immunodeficiency virus type 1
    790..1128    +  CDS            HIV-1 gag (fragment): gag protein from human immunodeficiency virus 1; gag
   1303..1536    +  misc_feature   RRE: The Rev response element (RRE) of HIV-1 allows for Rev-dependent mRNA export from the nucleus to the cytoplasm.
   1913..2013    +  CDS            Rev (fragment): human immunodeficiency virus 1 (HIV-1) Rev protein; rev; enhances nuclear export of unspliced and incompletely spliced viral mRNAs
   2028..2143    +  misc_feature   cPPT/CTS: central polypurine tract and central termination sequence of HIV-1 (lacking the first T)
   2356..2567    +  promoter       EF-1α core promoter: core promoter for human elongation factor EF-1α
   2568..2681    +  intron         EF-1α intron A (fragment): intron upstream of the start codon of human EF-1α
   3307..3510    +  intron         EF-1α intron A: truncated intron upstream of the start codon of human EF-1α
   3565..6453    +  CDS            INTS4: INT4_HUMAN - Experimental evidence at protein level: Swiss-Prot protein existence level 1. Component of the Integrator (INT) complex, a complex involved in the small nuclear RNAs (snRNA) U1 and U2 transcription and in their 3'-box-dependent processing. The Integrator complex is associated with the C-terminal domain (CTD) of RNA polymerase II largest subunit (POLR2A) and is recruited to the U1 and U2 snRNAs genes (Probable). Mediates recruitment of cytoplasmic dynein to the nuclear envelope, probably as component of the INT complex (PubMed:23904267). From Homo sapiens (Human).
   6473..7045    +  misc_feature   IRES: internal ribosome entry site (IRES) of the encephalomyocarditis virus (EMCV)
   7047..7754    +  CDS            mCherry: mCherry is a basic (constitutively fluorescent) red fluorescent protein published in 2004, derived from Discosoma sp.. It is reported to be a very rapidly-maturing monomer with low acid sensitivity.
   7771..8359    +  misc_feature   WPRE: woodchuck hepatitis virus posttranscriptional regulatory element
   8376..8894    +  CDS            nef (fragment): NEF_HV1BR - Experimental evidence at protein level: Swiss-Prot protein existence level 1. Extracellular Nef protein targets CD4(+) T-lymphocytes for apoptosis by interacting with CXCR4 surface receptors (PubMed:14990729). From Human immunodeficiency virus type 1 group M subtype B (isolate BRU/LAI) (HIV-1).
   8942..9199    +  LTR            5' LTR (truncated): truncated 5' long terminal repeat (LTR) from HIV-1
   9349..9371    -  protein_bind   lac operator (fragment): The lac repressor binds to the lac operator to inhibit transcription in E. coli. This inhibition can be relieved by adding lactose or isopropyl-β-D-thiogalactopyranoside (IPTG). lac repressor encoded by lacI
   9375..9405    -  promoter       lac promoter: promoter for the E. coli lac operon
   9420..9441    -  protein_bind   CAP binding site: CAP binding activates transcription in the presence of cAMP. E. coli catabolite activator protein
   9454..9546    -  CDS            lacI (fragment): lac repressor; lacI; The lac repressor binds to the lac operator to inhibit transcription in E. coli. This inhibition can be relieved by adding lactose or isopropyl-β-D-thiogalactopyranoside (IPTG).
   9729..10317   -  rep_origin     ori: high-copy-number ColE1/pMB1/pBR322/pUC origin of replication
  10488..11348   -  CDS            AmpR: β-lactamase; bla; confers resistance to ampicillin, carbenicillin, and related antibiotics
  11349..11453   -  promoter       AmpR promoter: bla
  11501..11635   +  polyA_signal   SV40 poly(A) signal: SV40 polyadenylation signal
  11802..329     +  CDS            nef (fragment) (across the origin): NEF_HV1BR - Experimental evidence at protein level: Swiss-Prot protein existence level 1. Extracellular Nef protein targets CD4(+) T-lymphocytes for apoptosis by interacting with CXCR4 surface receptors (PubMed:14990729). From Human immunodeficiency virus type 1 group M subtype B (isolate BRU/LAI) (HIV-1).
>Addgene plasmid #232109 | pLV EF1alpha INTS4 IRES Cherry | addgene full sequence | sequence record 461171 | Addgene NGS Result
TGGAAGGGCTAATTCACTCCCAAAGAAGACAAGATATCCTTGATCTGTGGATCTACCACACACAAGGCTA
CTTCCCTGATTAGCAGAACTACACACCAGGGCCAGGGGTCAGATATCCACTGACCTTTGGATGGTGCTAC
AAGCTAGTACCAGTTGAGCCAGATAAGGTAGAAGAGGCCAATAAAGGAGAGAACACCAGCTTGTTACACC
CTGTGAGCCTGCATGGGATGGATGACCCGGAGAGAGAAGTGTTAGAGTGGAGGTTTGACAGCCGCCTAGC
ATTTCATCACGTGGCCCGAGAGCTGCATCCGGAGTACTTCAAGAACTGCTGATATCGAGCTTGCTACAAG
GGACTTTCCGCTGGGGACTTTCCAGGGAGGCGTGGCCTGGGCGGGACTGGGGAGTGGCGAGCCCTCAGAT
CCTGCATATAAGCAGCTGCTTTTTGCCTGTACTGGGTCTCTCTGGTTAGACCAGATCTGAGCCTGGGAGC
TCTCTGGCTAACTAGGGAACCCACTGCTTAAGCCTCAATAAAGCTTGCCTTGAGTGCTTCAAGTAGTGTG
TGCCCGTCTGTTGTGTGACTCTGGTAACTAGAGATCCCTCAGACCCTTTTAGTCAGTGTGGAAAATCTCT
AGCAGTGGCGCCCGAACAGGGACTTGAAAGCGAAAGGGAAACCAGAGGAGCTCTCTCGACGCAGGACTCG
GCTTGCTGAAGCGCGCACGGCAAGAGGCGAGGGGCGGCGACTGGTGAGTACGCCAAAAATTTTGACTAGC
GGAGGCTAGAAGGAGAGAGATGGGTGCGAGAGCGTCAGTATTAAGCGGGGGAGAATTAGATCGCGATGGG
AAAAAATTCGGTTAAGGCCAGGGGGAAAGAAAAAATATAAATTAAAACATATAGTATGGGCAAGCAGGGA
GCTAGAACGATTCGCAGTTAATCCTGGCCTGTTAGAAACATCAGAAGGCTGTAGACAAATACTGGGACAG
CTACAACCATCCCTTCAGACAGGATCAGAAGAACTTAGATCATTATATAATACAGTAGCAACCCTCTATT
GTGTGCATCAAAGGATAGAGATAAAAGACACCAAGGAAGCTTTAGACAAGATAGAGGAAGAGCAAAACAA
AAGTAAGACCACCGCACAGCAAGCGGCCGGCCGCTGATCTTCAGACCTGGAGGAGGAGATATGAGGGACA
ATTGGAGAAGTGAATTATATAAATATAAAGTAGTAAAAATTGAACCATTAGGAGTAGCACCCACCAAGGC
AAAGAGAAGAGTGGTGCAGAGAGAAAAAAGAGCAGTGGGAATAGGAGCTTTGTTCCTTGGGTTCTTGGGA
GCAGCAGGAAGCACTATGGGCGCAGCGTCAATGACGCTGACGGTACAGGCCAGACAATTATTGTCTGGTA
TAGTGCAGCAGCAGAACAATTTGCTGAGGGCTATTGAGGCGCAACAGCATCTGTTGCAACTCACAGTCTG
GGGCATCAAGCAGCTCCAGGCAAGAATCCTGGCTGTGGAAAGATACCTAAAGGATCAACAGCTCCTGGGG
ATTTGGGGTTGCTCTGGAAAACTCATTTGCACCACTGCTGTGCCTTGGAATGCTAGTTGGAGTAATAAAT
CTCTGGAACAGATTTGGAATCACACGACCTGGATGGAGTGGGACAGAGAAATTAACAATTACACAAGCTT
AATACACTCCTTAATTGAAGAATCGCAAAACCAGCAAGAAAAGAATGAACAAGAATTATTGGAATTAGAT
AAATGGGCAAGTTTGTGGAATTGGTTTAACATAACAAATTGGCTGTGGTATATAAAATTATTCATAATGA
TAGTAGGAGGCTTGGTAGGTTTAAGAATAGTTTTTGCTGTACTTTCTATAGTGAATAGAGTTAGGCAGGG
ATATTCACCATTATCGTTTCAGACCCACCTCCCAACCCCGAGGGGACCCGACAGGCCCGAAGGAATAGAA
GAAGAAGGTGGAGAGAGAGACAGAGACAGATCCATTCGATTAGTGAACGGATCTCGACGGTATCGCCTTT
AAAAGAAAAGGGGGGATTGGGGGGTACAGTGCAGGGGAAAGAATAGTAGACATAATAGCAACAGACATAC
AAACTAAAGAATTACAAAAACAAATTACAAAAATTCAAAATTTTCGGGTTTATTACAGGGACAGCAGAGA
TCCAGTTTATCGATGAGTAATTCATACAAAAGGACTCGCCCCTGCCTTGGGGAATCCCAGGGACCGTCGT
TAAACTCCCACTAACGTAGAACCCAGAGATCGCTGCGTTCCCGCCCCCTCACCCGCCCGCTCTCGTCATC
ACTGAGGTGGAGAAGAGCATGCGTGAGGCTCCGGTGCCCGTCAGTGGGCAGAGCGCACATCGCCCACAGT
CCCCGAGAAGTTGGGGGGAGGGGTCGGCAATTGAACCGGTGCCTAGAGAAGGTGGCGCGGGGTAAACTGG
GAAAGTGATGTCGTGTACTGGCTCCGCCTTTTTCCCGAGGGTGGGGGAGAACCGTATATAAGTGCAGTAG
TCGCCGTGAACGTTCTTTTTCGCAACGGGTTTGCCGCCAGAACACAGGTAAGTGCCGTGTGTGGTTCCCG
CGGGCCTGGCCTCTTTACGGGTTATGGCCCTTGCGTGCCTTGAATTACTTCCACGCCCCTGGCTGCAGTA
CGTGATTCTTGATCCCGAGCTTCGGGTTGGAAGTGGGTGGGAGAGTTCGAGGCCTTGCGCTTAAGGAGCC
CCTTCGCCTCGTGCTTGAGTTGAGGCCTGGCTTGGGCGCTGGGGCCGCCGCGTGCGAATCTGGTGGCACC
TTCGCGCCTGTCTCGCTGCTTTCGATAAGTCTCTAGCCATTTAAAATTTTTGATGACCTGCTGCGACGCT
TTTTTTCTGGCAAGATAGTCTTGTAAATGCGGGCCAAGATCTGCACACTGGTATTTCGGTTTTTGGGGCC
GCGGGCGGCGACGGGGCCCGTGCGTCCCAGCGCACATGTTCGGCGAGGCGGGGCCTGCGAGCGCGGCCAC
CGAGAATCGGACGGGGGTAGTCTCAAGCTGGCCGGCCTGCTCTGGTGCCTGGCCTCGCGCCGCCGTGTAT
CGCCCCGCCCTGGGCGGCAAGGCTGGCCCGGTCGGCACCAGTTGCGTGAGCGGAAAGATGGCCGCTTCCC
GGCCCTGCTGCAGGGAGCTCAAAATGGAGGACGCGGCGCTCGGGAGAGCGGGCGGGTGAGTCACCCACAC
AAAGGAAAAGGGCCTTTCCGTCCTCAGCCGTCGCTTCATGTGACTCCACGGAGTACCGGGCGCCGTCCAG
GCACCTCGATTAGTTCTCGAGCTTTTGGAGTACGTCGTCTTTAGGTTGGGGGGAGGGGTTTTATGCGATG
GAGTTTCCCCACACTGAGTGGGTGGAGACTGAAGTTAGGCCAGCTTGGCACTTGATGTAATTCTCCTTGG
AATTTGCCCTTTTTGAGTTTGGATCTTGGTTCATTCTCAAGCCTCAGACAGTGGTTCAAAGTTTTTTTCT
TCCATTTCAGGTGTCGTGAGGATCTATTTCCGGTGAATTCCTCGAGACTAGTTCTAGAGCCACCATGGCG
GCGCACCTTAAGAAGCGGGTTTATGAGGAATTCACGAAAGTGGTTCAGCCACAGGAGGAAATTGCTACTA
AGAAACTCCGACTAACAAAACCAAGTAAATCTGCAGCACTCCACATAGATCTGTGTAAAGCTACCTCCCC
AGCAGATGCTTTGCAATACTTGCTCCAGTTTGCCAGGAAGCCTGTCGAGGCGGAAAGCGTAGAGGGAGTA
GTCAGGATTCTCTTGGAACATTATTACAAGGAGAATGATCCATCTGTGAGACTGAAAATTGCATCATTGT
TGGGTTTATTATCAAAGACAGCAGGATTTTCACCAGACTGCATTATGGATGATGCCATCAACATCCTGCA
GAATGAAAAGTCTCATCAAGTCCTAGCTCAACTGCTGGATACTTTGCTTGCAATTGGCACTAAGCTACCA
GAGAATCAAGCTATCCAAATGCGATTAGTTGATGTGGCCTGCAAGCATCTGACAGATACGTCTCATGGTG
TAAGAAATAAGTGCCTGCAGTTACTTGGCAATCTTGGCTCTTTGGAGAAAAGTGTCACAAAAGATGCAGA
AGGCCTAGCTGCCAGAGATGTCCAGAAGATTATAGGGGATTACTTCAGTGACCAAGACCCACGTGTCAGA
ACAGCAGCTATAAAAGCCATGTTGCAGCTCCATGAAAGAGGACTGAAATTACACCAAACAATTTATAATC
AGGCCTGTAAATTACTCTCTGATGACTATGAACAAGTGCGCAGTGCTGCAGTCCAGCTTATCTGGGTCGT
CAGTCAGCTCTATCCTGAAAGCATTGTCCCAATTCCTTCTTCTAATGAAGAAATACGCTTAGTTGATGAT
GCGTTTGGCAAAATTTGTCACATGGTCAGTGATGGCTCTTGGGTGGTTCGTGTTCAGGCAGCAAAACTGT
TGGGCTCTATGGAGCAAGTCAGTTCTCATTTCTTGGAGCAGACCCTTGACAAGAAGCTGATGTCAGATCT
GAGGAGGAAACGTACTGCACATGAGCGTGCCAAGGAACTTTACAGTTCGGGGGAGTTTTCCAGTGGCAGA
AAGTGGGGAGATGATGCTCCCAAGGAAGAAGTAGATACCGGGGCTGTGAACTTGATTGAGTCAGGAGCTT
GTGGAGCTTTTGTTCATGGGTTGGAAGATGAGATGTATGAGGTTCGTATTGCTGCTGTGGAGGCCCTCTG
CATGTTGGCCCAGTCTTCACCCTCTTTTGCTGAGAAGTGCCTTGATTTCCTAGTTGACATGTTCAACGAT
GAAATTGAGGAAGTACGTCTGCAGTCTATACATACCATGAGAAAAATCTCTAACAACATCACCCTCCGAG
AAGATCAGCTTGACACTGTCCTGGCTGTGCTAGAGGATTCATCCAGAGATATTCGAGAGGCTCTTCATGA
ACTCTTATGCTGTACTAATGTTTCAACCAAAGAAGGGATTCATCTTGCATTGGTGGAGCTGCTGAAAAAT
TTAACCAAGTACCCTACTGATAGGGACTCCATATGGAAGTGCTTGAAGTTTCTGGGAAGTCGGCATCCAA
CCCTGGTGCTTCCCTTGGTGCCAGAGCTTCTGAGCACCCACCCATTTTTTGACACAGCTGAACCAGACAT
GGATGATCCAGCTTATATTGCAGTTTTGGTACTTATTTTCAATGCTGCTAAAACCTGTCCAACAATGCCA
GCATTGTTCTCAGATCACACCTTCAGGCACTATGCCTACCTCCGAGACAGTCTTTCTCATCTTGTTCCTG
CCTTGAGGTTACCAGGTAGAAAACTGGTGTCATCAGCTGTTTCTCCCAGCATCATACCTCAAGAGGATCC
TTCCCAGCAGTTCCTGCAGCAGAGCCTTGAAAGAGTGTATAGTCTTCAGCACTTGGACCCTCAGGGAGCC
CAGGAGCTGCTGGAATTCACCATCAGGGATCTGCAAAGACTTGGAGAACTTCAATCTGAATTGGCAGGAG
TAGCTGATTTCTCTGCCACCTATCTTCGCTGTCAACTACTTCTCATCAAGGCCTTGCAGGAAAAGTTGTG
GAATGTAGCTGCCCCTTTGTATTTGAAGCAGAGTGATTTGGCCTCAGCAGCAGCGAAACAGATTATGGAA
GAGACCTACAAAATGGAATTCATGTACAGTGGTGTGGAGAATAAGCAGGTGGTGATTATACATCACATGA
GGCTGCAGGCCAAAGCTTTGCAACTTATAGTAACAGCACGAACTACACGAGGACTTGACCCCTTATTTGG
GATGTGTGAAAAATTTTTACAGGAAGTAGACTTTTTTCAGAGGTATTTCATCGCTGATTTGCCCCACTTG
CAGGACAGCTTTGTGGACAAACTCCTTGACCTTATGCCCCGACTCATGACATCCAAACCTGCAGAAGTGG
TCAAAATTCTACAGACCATGCTGCGACAGAGTGCCTTTCTGCATCTCCCGCTTCCAGAGCAGATCCACAA
AGCCTCAGCCACCATCATCGAGCCAGCGGGCGAGTCAGACAACCCTTTGCGGTTTACCTCTGGGTTGGTG
GTTGCCCTGGATGTTGATGCAACCCTGGAGCATGTGCAGGATCCTCAGAACACTGTTAAGGTCCAGGTCT
TATATCCAGATGGCCAGGCTCAGATGATTCACCCCAAGCCTGCAGACTTCCGGAATCCTGGCCCAGGGCG
GCACCGGCTCATCACTCAGGTTTATCTCTCCCACACCGCTTGGACAGAGGCATGCCAGGTGGAAGTGAGG
CTGCTGCTGGCCTACAACTCCAGTGCTCGCATTCCAAAATGCCCCTGGATGGAGGGTGGTGAGATGTCAC
CACAGGTGGAAACCAGCATCGAGGGCACCATTCCCTTCAGCAAGCCTGTAAAAGTTTATATAATGCCCAA
ACCTGCACGGCGCTAAGCGGCCGCGGATCCCGCCCCTCTCCCTCCCCCCCCCCTAACGTTACTGGCCGAA
GCCGCTTGGAATAAGGCCGGTGTGCGTTTGTCTATATGTTATTTTCCACCATATTGCCGTCTTTTGGCAA
TGTGAGGGCCCGGAAACCTGGCCCTGTCTTCTTGACGAGCATTCCTAGGGGTCTTTCCCCTCTCGCCAAA
GGAATGCAAGGTCTGTTGAATGTCGTGAAGGAAGCAGTTCCTCTGGAAGCTTCTTGAAGACAAACAACGT
CTGTAGCGACCCTTTGCAGGCAGCGGAACCCCCCACCTGGCGACAGGTGCCTCTGCGGCCAAAAGCCACG
TGTATAAGATACACCTGCAAAGGCGGCACAACCCCAGTGCCACGTTGTGAGTTGGATAGTTGTGGAAAGA
GTCAAATGGCTCACCTCAAGCGTATTCAACAAGGGGCTGAAGGATGCCCAGAAGGTACCCCATTGTATGG
GATCTGATCTGGGGCCTCGGTGCACATGCTTTACATGTGTTTAGTCGAGGTTAAAAAACGTCTAGGCCCC
CCGAACCACGGGGACGTGGTTTTCCTTTGAAAAACACGATGATAATATGGTGAGCAAGGGCGAGGAGGAT
AACATGGCCATCATCAAGGAGTTCATGCGCTTCAAGGTGCACATGGAGGGCTCCGTGAACGGCCACGAGT
TCGAGATCGAGGGCGAGGGCGAGGGCCGCCCCTACGAGGGCACCCAGACCGCCAAGCTGAAGGTGACCAA
GGGTGGCCCCCTGCCCTTCGCCTGGGACATCCTGTCCCCTCAGTTCATGTACGGCTCCAAGGCCTACGTG
AAGCACCCCGCCGACATCCCCGACTACTTGAAGCTGTCCTTCCCCGAGGGCTTCAAGTGGGAGCGCGTGA
TGAACTTCGAGGACGGCGGCGTGGTGACCGTGACCCAGGACTCCTCCCTGCAGGACGGCGAGTTCATCTA
CAAGGTGAAGCTGCGCGGCACCAACTTCCCCTCCGACGGCCCCGTAATGCAGAAGAAGACCATGGGCTGG
GAGGCCTCCTCCGAGCGGATGTACCCCGAGGACGGCGCCCTGAAGGGCGAGATCAAGCAGAGGCTGAAGC
TGAAGGACGGCGGCCACTACGACGCTGAGGTCAAGACCACCTACAAGGCCAAGAAGCCCGTGCAGCTGCC
CGGCGCCTACAACGTCAACATCAAGTTGGACATCACCTCCCACAACGAGGACTACACCATCGTGGAACAG
TACGAACGCGCCGAGGGCCGCCACTCCACCGGCGGCATGGACGAGCTGTACAAGTGAACGCGTCTGGAAC
AATCAACCTCTGGATTACAAAATTTGTGAAAGATTGACTGGTATTCTTAACTATGTTGCTCCTTTTACGC
TATGTGGATACGCTGCTTTAATGCCTTTGTATCATGCTATTGCTTCCCGTATGGCTTTCATTTTCTCCTC
CTTGTATAAATCCTGGTTGCTGTCTCTTTATGAGGAGTTGTGGCCCGTTGTCAGGCAACGTGGCGTGGTG
TGCACTGTGTTTGCTGACGCAACCCCCACTGGTTGGGGCATTGCCACCACCTGTCAGCTCCTTTCCGGGA
CTTTCGCTTTCCCCCTCCCTATTGCCACGGCGGAACTCATCGCCGCCTGCCTTGCCCGCTGCTGGACAGG
GGCTCGGCTGTTGGGCACTGACAATTCCGTGGTGTTGTCGGGGAAGCTGACGTCCTTTCCATGGCTGCTC
GCCTGTGTTGCCACCTGGATTCTGCGCGGGACGTCCTTCTGCTACGTCCCTTCGGCCCTCAATCCAGCGG
ACCTTCCTTCCCGCGGCCTGCTGCCGGCTCTGCGGCCTCTTCCGCGTCTTCGCCTTCGCCCTCAGACGAG
TCGGATCTCCCTTTGGGCCGCCTCCCCGCCTGGAATTAATTCTGCAGTCGAGACCTAGAAAAACATGGAG
CAATCACAAGTAGCAATACAGCAGCTACCAATGCTGATTGTGCCTGGCTAGAAGCACAAGAGGAGGAGGA
GGTGGGTTTTCCAGTCACACCTCAGGTACCTTTAAGACCAATGACTTACAAGGCAGCTGTAGATCTTAGC
CACTTTTTAAAAGAAAAGAGGGGACTGGAAGGGCTAATTCACTCCCAACGAAGACAAGATATCCTTGATC
TGTGGATCTACCACACACAAGGCTACTTCCCTGATTAGCAGAACTACACACCAGGGCCAGGGGTCAGATA
TCCACTGACCTTTGGATGGTGCTACAAGCTAGTACCAGTTGAGCCAGATAAGGTAGAAGAGGCCAATAAA
GGAGAGAACACCAGCTTGTTACACCCTGTGAGCCTGCATGGGATGGATGACCCGGAGAGAGAAGTGTTAG
AGTGGAGGTTTGACAGCCGCCTAGCATTTCATCACGTGGCCCGAGAGCTGCATCCGGAGTACTTCAAGAA
CTGCTGATATCGAGCTTGCTACAAGGGACTTTCCGCTGGGGACTTTCCAGGGAGGCGTGGCCTGGGCGGG
ACTGGGGAGTGGCGAGCCCTCAGATCCTGCATATAAGCAGCTGCTTTTTGCCTGTACTGGGTCTCTCTGG
TTAGACCAGATCTGAGCCTGGGAGCTCTCTGGCTAACTAGGGAACCCACTGCTTAAGCCTCAATAAAGCT
TGCCTTGAGTGCTTCAAGTAGTGTGTGCCCGTCTGTTGTGTGACTCTGGTAACTAGAGATCCCTCAGACC
CTTTTAGTCAGTGTGGAAAATCTCTAGCAGTAGTAGTTCATGTCATCTTATTATTCAGTATTTATAACTT
GCAAAGAAATGAATATCAGAGAGTGAGAGGCCTTGACATTGCTAGCGTTTACCGTCGACCTCTAGCTAGA
GCTTGGCGTAATCATGGTCATAGCTGTTTCCTGTGTGAAATTGTTATCCGCTCACAATTCCACACAACAT
ACGAGCCGGAAGCATAAAGTGTAAAGCCTGGGGTGCCTAATGAGTGAGCTAACTCACATTAATTGCGTTG
CGCTCACTGCCCGCTTTCCAGTCGGGAAACCTGTCGTGCCAGCTGCATTAATGAATCGGCCAACGCGCGG
GGAGAGGCGGTTTGCGTATTGGGCGCTCTTCCGCTTCCTCGCTCACTGACTCGCTGCGCTCGGTCGTTCG
GCTGCGGCGAGCGGTATCAGCTCACTCAAAGGCGGTAATACGGTTATCCACAGAATCAGGGGATAACGCA
GGAAAGAACATGTGAGCAAAAGGCCAGCAAAAGGCCAGGAACCGTAAAAAGGCCGCGTTGCTGGCGTTTT
TCCATAGGCTCCGCCCCCCTGACGAGCATCACAAAAATCGACGCTCAAGTCAGAGGTGGCGAAACCCGAC
AGGACTATAAAGATACCAGGCGTTTCCCCCTGGAAGCTCCCTCGTGCGCTCTCCTGTTCCGACCCTGCCG
CTTACCGGATACCTGTCCGCCTTTCTCCCTTCGGGAAGCGTGGCGCTTTCTCATAGCTCACGCTGTAGGT
ATCTCAGTTCGGTGTAGGTCGTTCGCTCCAAGCTGGGCTGTGTGCACGAACCCCCCGTTCAGCCCGACCG
CTGCGCCTTATCCGGTAACTATCGTCTTGAGTCCAACCCGGTAAGACACGACTTATCGCCACTGGCAGCA
GCCACTGGTAACAGGATTAGCAGAGCGAGGTATGTAGGCGGTGCTACAGAGTTCTTGAAGTGGTGGCCTA
ACTACGGCTACACTAGAAGAACAGTATTTGGTATCTGCGCTCTGCTGAAGCCAGTTACCTTCGGAAAAAG
AGTTGGTAGCTCTTGATCCGGCAAACAAACCACCGCTGGTAGCGGTGGTTTTTTTGTTTGCAAGCAGCAG
ATTACGCGCAGAAAAAAAGGATCTCAAGAAGATCCTTTGATCTTTTCTACGGGGTCTGACGCTCAGTGGA
ACGAAAACTCACGTTAAGGGATTTTGGTCATGAGATTATCAAAAAGGATCTTCACCTAGATCCTTTTAAA
TTAAAAATGAAGTTTTAAATCAATCTAAAGTATATATGAGTAAACTTGGTCTGACAGTTACCAATGCTTA
ATCAGTGAGGCACCTATCTCAGCGATCTGTCTATTTCGTTCATCCATAGTTGCCTGACTCCCCGTCGTGT
AGATAACTACGATACGGGAGGGCTTACCATCTGGCCCCAGTGCTGCAATGATACCGCGAGACCCACGCTC
ACCGGCTCCAGATTTATCAGCAATAAACCAGCCAGCCGGAAGGGCCGAGCGCAGAAGTGGTCCTGCAACT
TTATCCGCCTCCATCCAGTCTATTAATTGTTGCCGGGAAGCTAGAGTAAGTAGTTCGCCAGTTAATAGTT
TGCGCAACGTTGTTGCCATTGCTACAGGCATCGTGGTGTCACGCTCGTCGTTTGGTATGGCTTCATTCAG
CTCCGGTTCCCAACGATCAAGGCGAGTTACATGATCCCCCATGTTGTGCAAAAAAGCGGTTAGCTCCTTC
GGTCCTCCGATCGTTGTCAGAAGTAAGTTGGCCGCAGTGTTATCACTCATGGTTATGGCAGCACTGCATA
ATTCTCTTACTGTCATGCCATCCGTAAGATGCTTTTCTGTGACTGGTGAGTACTCAACCAAGTCATTCTG
AGAATAGTGTATGCGGCGACCGAGTTGCTCTTGCCCGGCGTCAATACGGGATAATACCGCGCCACATAGC
AGAACTTTAAAAGTGCTCATCATTGGAAAACGTTCTTCGGGGCGAAAACTCTCAAGGATCTTACCGCTGT
TGAGATCCAGTTCGATGTAACCCACTCGTGCACCCAACTGATCTTCAGCATCTTTTACTTTCACCAGCGT
TTCTGGGTGAGCAAAAACAGGAAGGCAAAATGCCGCAAAAAAGGGAATAAGGGCGACACGGAAATGTTGA
ATACTCATACTCTTCCTTTTTCAATATTATTGAAGCATTTATCAGGGTTATTGTCTCATGAGCGGATACA
TATTTGAATGTATTTAGAAAAATAAACAAATAGGGGTTCCGCGCACATTTCCCCGAAAAGTGCCACCTGA
CGTCGACGGATCGGGAGATCAACTTGTTTATTGCAGCTTATAATGGTTACAAATAAAGCAATAGCATCAC
AAATTTCACAAATAAAGCATTTTTTTCACTGCATTCTAGTTGTGGTTTGTCCAAACTCATCAATGTATCT
TATCATGTCTGGATCAACTGGATAACTCAAGCTAACCAAAATCATCCCAAACTTCCCACCCCATACCCTA
TTACCACTGCCAATTACCTGTGGTTTCATTTACTCTAAACCTGTGATTCCTCTGAATTATTTTCATTTTA
AAGAAATTGTATTTGTTAAATATGTACTACAAACTTAGTAGT
